>Addgene plasmid #90365 | pLminP_Luc2P_RE23 | addgene full sequence | sequence record 370043 | Addgene NGS Result
AATGTAGTCTTATGCAATACTCTTGTAGTCTTGCAACATGGTAACGATGAGTTAGCAACATGCCTTACAA
GGAGAGAAAAAGCACCGTGCATGCCGATTGGTGGAAGTAAGGTGGTACGATCGTGCCTTATTAGGAAGGC
AACAGACGGGTCTGACATGGATTGGACGAACCACTGAATTGCCGCATTGCAGAGATATTGTATTTAAGTG
CCTAGCTCGATACATAAACGGGTCTCTCTGGTTAGACCAGATCTGAGCCTGGGAGCTCTCTGGCTAACTA
GGGAACCCACTGCTTAAGCCTCAATAAAGCTTGCCTTGAGTGCTTCAAGTAGTGTGTGCCCGTCTGTTGT
GTGACTCTGGTAACTAGAGATCCCTCAGACCCTTTTAGTCAGTGTGGAAAATCTCTAGCAGTGGCGCCCG
AACAGGGACTTGAAAGCGAAAGGGAAACCAGAGGAGCTCTCTCGACGCAGGACTCGGCTTGCTGAAGCGC
GCACGGCAAGAGGCGAGGGGCGGCGACTGGTGAGTACGCCAAAAATTTTGACTAGCGGAGGCTAGAAGGA
GAGAGATGGGTGCGAGAGCGTCAGTATTAAGCGGGGGAGAATTAGATCGCGATGGGAAAAAATTCGGTTA
AGGCCAGGGGGAAAGAAAAAATATAAATTAAAACATATAGTATGGGCAAGCAGGGAGCTAGAACGATTCG
CAGTTAATCCTGGCCTGTTAGAAACATCAGAAGGCTGTAGACAAATACTGGGACAGCTACAACCATCCCT
TCAGACAGGATCAGAAGAACTTAGATCATTATATAATACAGTAGCAACCCTCTATTGTGTGCATCAAAGG
ATAGAGATAAAAGACACCAAGGAAGCTTTAGACAAGATAGAGGAAGAGCAAAACAAAAGTAAGACCACCG
CACAGCAAGCGGCCGCTGATCTTCAGACCTGGAGGAGGAGATATGAGGGACAATTGGAGAAGTGAATTAT
ATAAATATAAAGTAGTAAAAATTGAACCATTAGGAGTAGCACCCACCAAGGCAAAGAGAAGAGTGGTGCA
GAGAGAAAAAAGAGCAGTGGGAATAGGAGCTTTGTTCCTTGGGTTCTTGGGAGCAGCAGGAAGCACTATG
GGCGCAGCGTCAATGACGCTGACGGTACAGGCCAGACAATTATTGTCTGGTATAGTGCAGCAGCAGAACA
ATTTGCTGAGGGCTATTGAGGCGCAACAGCATCTGTTGCAACTCACAGTCTGGGGCATCAAGCAGCTCCA
GGCAAGAATCCTGGCTGTGGAAAGATACCTAAAGGATCAACAGCTCCTGGGGATTTGGGGTTGCTCTGGA
AAACTCATTTGCACCACTGCTGTGCCTTGGAATGCTAGTTGGAGTAATAAATCTCTGGAACAGATTTGGA
ATCACACGACCTGGATGGAGTGGGACAGAGAAATTAACAATTACACAAGCTTAATACACTCCTTAATTGA
AGAATCGCAAAACCAGCAAGAAAAGAATGAACAAGAATTATTGGAATTAGATAAATGGGCAAGTTTGTGG
AATTGGTTTAACATAACAAATTGGCTGTGGTATATAAAATTATTCATAATGATAGTAGGAGGCTTGGTAG
GTTTAAGAATAGTTTTTGCTGTACTTTCTATAGTGAATAGAGTTAGGCAGGGATATTCACCATTATCGTT
TCAGACCCACCTCCCAACCCCGAGGGGACCCGACAGGCCCGAAGGAATAGAAGAAGAAGGTGGAGAGAGA
GACAGAGACAGATCCATTCGATTAGTGAACGGATCTCGACGGTATCGGTTAACTTTTAAAAGAAAAGGGG
GGATTGGGGGGTACAGTGCAGGGGAAAGAATAGTAGACATAATAGCAACAGACATACAAACTAAAGAATT
ACAAAAACAAATTACAAAAATTCAAAATTTTATCGATCGCACCAGCGTGTGGATCAACATTGCATCATCC
CCGCAACATTGCATCATCCCCGCAACATTGCATCATCCCCGCGATCCGAGAACAGATCTGGCCTCGGCGG
CCAAGCTTAGACACTAGAGGGTATATAATGGAAGCTCGACTTCCAGCTTGGCAATCCGGTACTGTTGGTA
AAGCCACCATGGAAGATGCCAAAAACATTAAGAAGGGCCCAGCGCCATTCTACCCACTCGAAGACGGGAC
CGCCGGCGAGCAGCTGCACAAAGCCATGAAGCGCTACGCCCTGGTGCCCGGCACCATCGCCTTTACCGAC
GCACATATCGAGGTGGACATTACCTACGCCGAGTACTTCGAGATGAGCGTTCGGCTGGCAGAAGCTATGA
AGCGCTATGGGCTGAATACAAACCATCGGATCGTGGTGTGCAGCGAGAATAGCTTGCAGTTCTTCATGCC
CGTGTTGGGTGCCCTGTTCATCGGTGTGGCTGTGGCCCCAGCTAACGACATCTACAACGAGCGCGAGCTG
CTGAACAGCATGGGCATCAGCCAGCCCACCGTCGTATTCGTGAGCAAGAAAGGGCTGCAAAAGATCCTCA
ACGTGCAAAAGAAGCTACCGATCATACAAAAGATCATCATCATGGATAGCAAGACCGACTACCAGGGCTT
CCAAAGCATGTACACCTTCGTGACTTCCCATTTGCCACCCGGCTTCAACGAGTACGACTTCGTGCCCGAG
AGCTTCGACCGGGACAAAACCATCGCCCTGATCATGAACAGTAGTGGCAGTACCGGATTGCCCAAGGGCG
TAGCCCTACCGCACCGCACCGCTTGTGTCCGATTCAGTCATGCCCGCGACCCCATCTTCGGCAACCAGAT
CATCCCCGACACCGCTATCCTCAGCGTGGTGCCATTTCACCACGGCTTCGGCATGTTCACCACGCTGGGC
TACTTGATCTGCGGCTTTCGGGTCGTGCTCATGTACCGCTTCGAGGAGGAGCTATTCTTGCGCAGCTTGC
AAGACTATAAGATTCAATCTGCCCTGCTGGTGCCCACACTATTTAGCTTCTTCGCTAAGAGCACTCTCAT
CGACAAGTACGACCTAAGCAACTTGCACGAGATCGCCAGCGGCGGGGCGCCGCTCAGCAAGGAGGTAGGT
GAGGCCGTGGCCAAACGCTTCCACCTACCAGGCATCCGCCAGGGCTACGGCCTGACAGAAACAACCAGCG
CCATTCTGATCACCCCCGAAGGGGACGACAAGCCTGGCGCAGTAGGCAAGGTGGTGCCCTTCTTCGAGGC
TAAGGTGGTGGACTTGGACACCGGTAAGACACTGGGTGTGAACCAGCGCGGCGAGCTGTGCGTCCGTGGC
CCCATGATCATGAGCGGCTACGTTAACAACCCCGAGGCTACAAACGCTCTCATCGACAAGGACGGCTGGC
TGCACAGCGGCGACATCGCCTACTGGGACGAGGACGAGCACTTCTTCATCGTGGACCGGCTGAAGAGCCT
GATCAAATACAAGGGCTACCAGGTAGCCCCAGCCGAACTGGAGAGCATCCTGCTGCAACACCCCAACATC
TTCGACGCCGGGGTCGCCGGCCTGCCCGACGACGATGCCGGCGAGCTGCCCGCCGCAGTCGTCGTGCTGG
AACACGGTAAAACCATGACCGAGAAGGAGATCGTGGACTATGTGGCCAGCCAGGTTACAACCGCCAAGAA
GCTGCGCGGTGGTGTTGTGTTCGTGGACGAGGTGCCTAAAGGACTGACCGGCAAGTTGGACGCCCGCAAG
ATCCGCGAGATTCTCATTAAGGCCAAGAAGGGCGGCAAGATCGCCGTGAATTCTCACGGCTTCCCTCCCG
AGGTGGAGGAGCAGGCCGCCGGCACCCTGCCCATGAGCTGCGCCCAGGAGAGCGGCATGGATAGACACCC
TGCTGCTTGCGCCAGCGCCAGGATCAACGTCTAAGGCCGCGACTCTAGAACGCGTCACTGCGGCTGTCGA
ATGGCATTACGGGACTACAGACATCAGCGCGTACCGGTTAGTAATGATCGACAATCAACCTCTGGATTAC
AAAATTTGTGAAAGATTGACTGGTATTCTTAACTATGTTGCTCCTTTTACGCTATGTGGATACGCTGCTT
TAATGCCTTTGTATCATGCTATTGCTTCCCGTATGGCTTTCATTTTCTCCTCCTTGTATAAATCCTGGTT
GCTGTCTCTTTATGAGGAGTTGTGGCCCGTTGTCAGGCAACGTGGCGTGGTGTGCACTGTGTTTGCTGAC
GCAACCCCCACTGGTTGGGGCATTGCCACCACCTGTCAGCTCCTTTCCGGGACTTTCGCTTTCCCCCTCC
CTATTGCCACGGCGGAACTCATCGCCGCCTGCCTTGCCCGCTGCTGGACAGGGGCTCGGCTGTTGGGCAC
TGACAATTCCGTGGTGTTGTCGGGGAAGCTGACGTCCTTTCCATGGCTGCTCGCCTGTGTTGCCACCTGG
ATTCTGCGCGGGACGTCCTTCTGCTACGTCCCTTCGGCCCTCAATCCAGCGGACCTTCCTTCCCGCGGCC
TGCTGCCGGCTCTGCGGCCTCTTCCGCGTCTTCGCCTTCGCCCTCAGACGAGTCGGATCTCCCTTTGGGC
CGCCTCCCCGCCTGGCGATGGTACCGGTGTGGAAAGTCCCCAGGCTCCCCAGCAGGCAGAAGTATGCAAA
GCATGCATCTCAATTAGTCAGCAACCAGGTGTGGAAAGTCCCCAGGCTCCCCAGCAGGCAGAAGTATGCA
AAGCATGCATCTCAATTAGTCAGCAACCATAGTCCCGCCCCTAACTCCGCCCATCCCGCCCCTAACTCCG
CCCAGTTCCGCCCATTCTCCGCCCCATGGCTGACTAATTTTTTTTATTTATGCAGAGGCCGAGGCCGCCT
CTGCCTCTGAGCTATTCCAGAAGTAGTGAGGAGGCTTTTTTGGAGGCCTAGGCTTTTGCAAAAAGCTCCC
GGGAGCTTGTATATCCATTTTCGGATCTGATCAGCACCTAGCATGGTGAGCAAGGGCGAGGAGCTGTTCA
CCGGGGTGGTGCCCATCCTGGTCGAGCTGGACGGCGACGTAAACGGCCACAAGTTCAGCGTGTCCGGCGA
GGGCGAGGGCGATGCCACCTACGGCAAGCTGACCCTGAAGTTCATCTGCACCACCGGCAAGCTGCCCGTG
CCCTGGCCCACCCTCGTGACCACCTTCACCTACGGCGTGCAGTGCTTCGCCCGCTACCCCGACCACATGA
AGCAGCACGACTTCTTCAAGTCCGCCATGCCCGAAGGCTACGTCCAGGAGCGCACCATCTTCTTCAAGGA
CGACGGCAACTACAAGACCCGCGCCGAGGTGAAGTTCGAGGGCGACACCCTGGTGAACCGCATCGAGCTG
AAGGGCATCGACTTCAAGGAGGACGGCAACATCCTGGGGCACAAGCTGGAGTACAACTACAACAGCCACA
AGGTCTATATCACCGCCGACAAGCAGAAGAACGGCATCAAGGTGAACTTCAAGACCCGCCACAACATCGA
GGACGGCAGCGTGCAGCTCGCCGACCACTACCAGCAGAACACCCCCATCGGCGACGGCCCCGTGCTGCTG
CCCGACAACCACTACCTGAGCACCCAGTCCGCCCTGAGCAAAGACCCCAACGAGAAGCGCGATCACATGG
TCCTGCTGGAGTTCGTGACCGCCGCCGGGATCACTCTCGGCATGGACGAGCTGTACAAGTAAGGTACCTT
TAAGACCAATGACTTACAAGGCAGCTGTAGATCTTAGCCACTTTTTAAAAGAAAAGGGGGGACTGGAAGG
GCTAATTCACTCCCAACGAAGACAAGATCTGCTTTTTGCTTGTACTGGGTCTCTCTGGTTAGACCAGATC
TGAGCCTGGGAGCTCTCTGGCTAACTAGGGAACCCACTGCTTAAGCCTCAATAAAGCTTGCCTTGAGTGC
TTCAAGTAGTGTGTGCCCGTCTGTTGTGTGACTCTGGTAACTAGAGATCCCTCAGACCCTTTTAGTCAGT
GTGGAAAATCTCTAGCAGTAGTAGTTCATGTCATCTTATTATTCAGTATTTATAACTTGCAAAGAAATGA
ATATCAGAGAGTGAGAGGAACTTGTTTATTGCAGCTTATAATGGTTACAAATAAAGCAATAGCATCACAA
ATTTCACAAATAAAGCATTTTTTTCACTGCATTCTAGTTGTGGTTTGTCCAAACTCATCAATGTATCTTA
TCATGTCTGGCTCTAGCTATCCCGCCCCTAACTCCGCCCATCCCGCCCCTAACTCCGCCCAGTTCCGCCC
ATTCTCCGCCCCATGGCTGACTAATTTTTTTTATTTATGCAGAGGCCGAGGCCGCCTCGGCCTCTGAGCT
ATTCCAGAAGTAGTGAGGAGGCTTTTTTGGAGGCCTAGGGACGTACCCAATTCGCCCTATAGTGAGTCGT
ATTACGCGCGCTCACTGGCCGTCGTTTTACAACGTCGTGACTGGGAAAACCCTGGCGTTACCCAACTTAA
TCGCCTTGCAGCACATCCCCCTTTCGCCAGCTGGCGTAATAGCGAAGAGGCCCGCACCGATCGCCCTTCC
CAACAGTTGCGCAGCCTGAATGGCGAATGGG
[124 nt withheld, positions 6542-6665]
C
[91 nt withheld, positions 6667-6757]
A
[49 nt withheld, positions 6759-6807]
CCTTTGACGTTGGAGTCCACGTTCTTT
[37 nt withheld, positions 6835-6871]
ACCCTATCTCGGTCTATTCTTTTGATTTATAAGGGATTTTGCCGATTTCGGCCTATTGGTTAAAAAATGA
GCTGATTTAACAAAAATTTAACGCGAATTTTAACAAAATATTAACGCTTACAATTTAGGTGGCACTTTTC
GGGGAAATGTGCGCGGAACCCCTATTTGTTTATTTTTCTAAATACATTCAAATATGTATCCGCTCATGAG
ACAATAACCCTGATAAATGCTTCAATAATATTGAAAAAGGAAGAGTATGAGTATTCAACATTTCCGTGTC
GCCCTTATTCCCTTTTTTGCGGCATTTTGCCTTCCTGTTTTTGCTCACCCAGAAACGCTGGTGAAAGTAA
AAGATGCTGAAGATCAGTTGGGTGCACGAGTGGGTTACATCGAACTGGATCTCAACAGCGGTAAGATCCT
TGAGAGTTTTCGCCCCGAAGAACGTTTTCCAATGATGAGCACTTTTAAAGTTCTGCTATGTGGCGCGGTA
TTATCCCGTATTGACGCCGGGCAAGAGCAACTCGGTCGCCGCATACACTATTCTCAGAATGACTTGGTTG
AGTACTCACCAGTCACAGAAAAGCATCTTACGGATGGCATGACAGTAAGAGAATTATGCAGTGCTGCCAT
AACCATGAGTGATAACACTGCGGCCAACTTACTTCTGACAACGATCGGAGGACCGAAGGAGCTAACCGCT
TTTTTGCACAACATGGGGGATCATGTAACTCGCCTTGATCGTTGGGAACCGGAGCTGAATGAAGCCATAC
CAAACGACGAGCGTGACACCACGATGCCTGTAGCAATGGCAACAACGTTGCGCAAACTATTAACTGGCGA
ACTACTTACTCTAGCTTCCCGGCAACAATTAATAGACTGGATGGAGGCGGATAAAGTTGCAGGACCACTT
CTGCGCTCGGCCCTTCCGGCTGGCTGGTTTATTGCTGATAAATCTGGAGCCGGTGAGCGTGGGTCTCGCG
GTATCATTGCAGCACTGGGGCCAGATGGTAAGCCCTCCCGTATCGTAGTTATCTACACGACGGGGAGTCA
GGCAACTATGGATGAACGAAATAGACAGATCGCTGAGATAGGTGCCTCACTGATTAAGCATTGGTAACTG
TCAGACCAAGTTTACTCATATATACTTTAGATTGATTTAAAACTTCATTTTTAATTTAAAAGGATCTAGG
TGAAGATCCTTTTTGATAATCTCATGACCAAAATCCCTTAACGTGAGTTTTCGTTCCACTGAGCGTCAGA
CCCCGTAGAAAAGATCAAAGGATCTTCTTGAGATCCTTTTTTTCTGCGCGTAATCTGCTGCTTGCAAACA
AAAAAACCACCGCTACCAGCGGTGGTTTGTTTGCCGGATCAAGAGCTACCAACTCTTTTTCCGAAGGTAA
CTGGCTTCAGCAGAGCGCAGATACCAAATACTGTTCTTCTAGTGTAGCCGTAGTTAGGCCACCACTTCAA
GAACTCTGTAGCACCGCCTACATACCTCGCTCTGCTAATCCTGTTACCAGTGGCTGCTGCCAGTGGCGAT
AAGTCGTGTCTTACCGGGTTGGACTCAAGACGATAGTTACCGGATAAGGCGCAGCGGTCGGGCTGAACGG
GGGGTTCGTGCACACAGCCCAGCTTGGAGCGAACGACCTACACCGAACTGAGATACCTACAGCGTGAGCT
ATGAGAAAGCGCCACGCTTCCCGAAGGGAGAAAGGCGGACAGGTATCCGGTAAGCGGCAGGGTCGGAACA
GGAGAGCGCACGAGGGAGCTTCCAGGGGGAAACGCCTGGTATCTTTATAGTCCTGTCGGGTTTCGCCACC
TCTGACTTGAGCGTCGATTTTTGTGATGCTCGTCAGGGGGGCGGAGCCTATGGAAAAACGCCAGCAACGC
GGCCTTTTTACGGTTCCTGGCCTTTTGCTGGCCTTTTGCTCACATGTTCTTTCCTGCGTTATCCCCTGAT
TCTGTGGATAACCGTATTACCGCCTTTGAGTGAGCTGATACCGCTCGCCGCAGCCGAACGACCGAGCGCA
GCGAGTCAGTGAGCGAGGAAGCGGAAGAGCGCCCAATACGCAAACCGCCTCTCCCCGCGCGTTGGCCGAT
TCATTAATGCAGCTGGCACGACAGGTTTCCCGACTGGAAAGCGGGCAGTGAGCGCAACGCAATTAATGTG
AGTTAGCTCACTCATTAGGCACCCCAGGCTTTACACTTTATGCTTCCGGCTCGTATGTTGTGTGGAATTG
TGAGCGGATAACAATTTCACACAGGAAACAGCTATGACCATGATTACGCCAAGCGCGCAATTAACCCTCA
CTAAAGGGAACAAAAGCTGGAGCTGCAAGCTT
Features (pLannotate 1.2.2; 28 found; start..end, strand, type, name):
      3..229     +  promoter       RSV promoter: Rous sarcoma virus enhancer/promoter
    230..410     +  LTR            5' LTR (truncated): truncated 5' long terminal repeat (LTR) from HIV-1
    457..582     +  misc_feature   HIV-1 Ψ: packaging signal of human immunodeficiency virus type 1
    566..929     +  CDS            HIV-1 gag (fragment): gag protein from human immunodeficiency virus 1; gag
   1075..1308    +  misc_feature   RRE: The Rev response element (RRE) of HIV-1 allows for Rev-dependent mRNA export from the nucleus to the cytoplasm.
   1685..1785    +  CDS            Rev (fragment): human immunodeficiency virus 1 (HIV-1) Rev protein; rev; enhances nuclear export of unspliced and incompletely spliced viral mRNAs
   1804..1921    +  misc_feature   cPPT/CTS: central polypurine tract and central termination sequence of HIV-1
   2045..2076    +  promoter       minP: minimal TATA-box promoter with low basal activity
   2109..3758    +  CDS            luciferase: firefly luciferase synthetic luc2 version of the luciferase gene
   3762..3881    +  CDS            hPEST: PEST degradation sequence from mouse ornithine decarboxylase human codon-optimized
   3973..4561    +  misc_feature   WPRE: woodchuck hepatitis virus posttranscriptional regulatory element
   4576..4892    +  promoter       SV40 promoter: SV40 enhancer and early promoter
   4943..5662    +  CDS            EmGFP: Emerald GFP mammalian codon-optimized
   5661..5732    +  CDS            nef (fragment): NEF_HV1Z2 - Experimental evidence at protein level: Swiss-Prot protein existence level 1. Extracellular Nef protein targets CD4(+) T-lymphocytes for apoptosis by interacting with CXCR4 surface receptors. From Human immunodeficiency virus type 1 group M subtype D (isolate Z2/CDC-Z34) (HIV-1).
   5734..5967    +  LTR            3' LTR (ΔU3): self-inactivating 3' long terminal repeat (LTR) from HIV-1
   6039..6160    +  polyA_signal   SV40 poly(A) signal: SV40 polyadenylation signal
   6200..6335    +  rep_origin     SV40 ori: SV40 origin of replication
   6356..6374    -  promoter       T7 promoter: promoter for bacteriophage T7 RNA polymerase
   6382..6537    +  CDS            lacZα (fragment): LacZα fragment of β-galactosidase; lacZ fragment
   6542..6970    +  rep_origin     f1 ori (sequence partly withheld): f1 bacteriophage origin of replication; arrow indicates direction of (+) strand synthesis
   7023..7127    +  promoter       AmpR promoter: bla
   7128..7988    +  CDS            AmpR: β-lactamase; bla; confers resistance to ampicillin, carbenicillin, and related antibiotics
   8159..8747    +  rep_origin     ori: high-copy-number ColE1/pMB1/pBR322/pUC origin of replication
   8930..9022    +  CDS            lacI (fragment): lac repressor; lacI; The lac repressor binds to the lac operator to inhibit transcription in E. coli. This inhibition can be relieved by adding lactose or isopropyl-β-D-thiogalactopyranoside (IPTG).
   9035..9056    +  protein_bind   CAP binding site: CAP binding activates transcription in the presence of cAMP. E. coli catabolite activator protein
   9071..9101    +  promoter       lac promoter: promoter for the E. coli lac operon
   9109..9125    +  protein_bind   lac operator: The lac repressor binds to the lac operator to inhibit transcription in E. coli. This inhibition can be relieved by adding lactose or isopropyl-β-D-thiogalactopyranoside (IPTG). lac repressor encoded by lacI
   9170..9188    +  promoter       T3 promoter: promoter for bacteriophage T3 RNA polymerase
