[The description below was written by a language model from this plasmid's Addgene catalogue record and pLannotate feature annotations shown in this document.]
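Description:
pLminP_Luc2P_RE23 is a lentiviral transcriptional reporter built on the pLenti7.3 backbone and designed to read out ATF4 activity, the pathway engaged by amino acid deprivation. It is propagated in E. coli through a high-copy ColE1/pUC-type origin with ampicillin resistance (AmpR); an f1 origin and leftover lac/T7/T3 cloning-vector elements are also present. The viral portion has a third-generation-style layout. An RSV promoter drives a truncated HIV-1 5' LTR, followed by the Ψ packaging signal, a gag fragment, the RRE for Rev-dependent export, and the cPPT/CTS. A self-inactivating ΔU3 3' LTR with an SV40 poly(A) signal closes the transfer cassette, so the integrated provirus lacks LTR promoter activity that could interfere with the reporter.

The catalogue lists the promoter as AARE (amino acid response element). The feature table does not annotate this element, but an unannotated stretch lies between the cPPT and the minimal TATA-box promoter minP, which is where a response element would be expected. minP has low basal activity, so expression should depend on transcription factor binding upstream. It drives Luc2P, the synthetic luc2 firefly luciferase fused to an hPEST degradation sequence. This fusion shortens protein half-life so the signal tracks changes in transcription more closely. The reporter portion derives from a Promega pGL4.29 vector. A WPRE follows to enhance transcript expression. Downstream, an independent SV40 promoter drives Emerald GFP, which serves as the marker for identifying or sorting transduced cells, since there is no drug selection in mammalian cells. The listed total size is slightly larger than the sequenced record. The name suggests it is one response-element reporter in a larger series for pathway activity profiling.
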