Addgene plasmid #90365: pLminP_Luc2P_RE23
Purpose: ATF4 - Amino acid deprivation gene reporter
Depositing lab: Ramnik Xavier. Depositing organization: Broad Institute. Publication: Simultaneous Pathway Activity Inference and Gene Expression Analysis Using RNA Sequencing. O'Connell DJ, Kolde R, Sooknah M, Graham DB, Sundberg TB, Latorre IJ, Mikkelsen TS, Xavier RJ. Cell Syst. 2016 May 25;2(5):323-34. doi: 10.1016/j.cels.2016.04.011. Epub 2016 May 19. PubMed 27211859.
Backbone
  Vector backbone: pLenti7.3
  Backbone manufacturer: Thermo Fisher
  Backbone size w/o insert (bp): 7251
  Total vector size (bp): 9293
  Vector type: Lentiviral
  Selectable markers: eGFP
Growth in bacteria
  Bacterial resistance: Ampicillin, 100 μg/mL
  Growth temperature: 37°C
  Growth strain: NEB Stable
  Copy number: High Copy
Gene/Insert
  Gene/Insert name: Firefly luciferase (alt name: Luc2P)
  Species: P. pyralis
  Insert size (bp): 1776
  Promoter: AARE
  Cloning method: Gibson Cloning
  Sequencing primers: 5′ GGTACAGTGCAGGGGAAAGA
Resource information
  A portion of this plasmid was derived from a plasmid made by: pGL4.29 reporter vector (Promega)
Terms and licenses: Academic/Nonprofit Terms; Industry Terms: Not Available to Industry
How to cite: pLminP_Luc2P_RE23 was a gift from Ramnik Xavier (Addgene plasmid # 90365 ; http://n2t.net/addgene:90365 ; RRID:Addgene_90365)
